>Addgene plasmid #225358 | LIG4 HAL-T2A-HYG-SV40pA-HAR | addgene full sequence | sequence record 447851 | Addgene NGS Result
AGCATCAGCTCATCGAGAGCCTGCGCGACGGACGCACTGACGGTGTCGTCCATCACAGTTTGCCAGTGAT
ACACATGGGGATCAGCAATCGCGCATATGAAATCACGCCATGTAGTGTATTGACCGATTCCTTGCGGTCC
GAATGGGCCGAACCCGCTCGTCTGGCTAAGATCGGCCGCAGCGATCGCATCCATGGCCTCCGCGACCGGC
TGCAGAACAGCGGGCAGTTCGGTTTCAGGCAGGTCTTGCAACGTGACACCCTGTGCACGGCGGGAGATGC
AATAGGTCAGGCTCTCGCTGAATTCCCCAATGTCAAGCACTTCCGGAATCGGGAGCGCGGCCGATGCAAA
GTGCCGATAAACATAACGATCTTTGTAGAAACCATCGGCGCAGCTATTTACCCGCAGGACATATCCACGC
CCTCCTACATCGAAGCTGAAAGCACGAGATTCTTCGCCCTCCGAGAGCTGCATCAGGTCGGAGACGCTGT
CGAACTTTTCGATCAGAAACTTCTCGACAGACGTCGCGGTGAGTTCAGGCTTTTTGCTACCGCTGCCGCT
ACCGCTAGCAGGGCCGGGATTCTCCTCCACGTCACCGCATGTTAGAAGACTTCCTCTGCCCTCAAGCTTG
GCTGTAGTGACATTATGCAACTCAGCAGCATCATTATGAAAAACAGAAAAGATAGTTTGCTGACTAACAC
CAAGCTTTAAATCCTTTATGATCATCCGTATAAGCCACTTTTGCTCAAGTGCTGAACTCTGAGTTATAAG
TTGAAGAAGGCTCTTTTTTATTAGGTCTTTTCTTTTAGCAGAATTATTGCTGGCAATTGAGTCTAAAAGG
TCGTTTACTTGCTGTATGGTTAAACTTCCTTTCTGTAAACATCTTGGCTTCAACACAAAATATGCAATCA
TTGCAAAGTCTCCAGCATCTCCATGAGTTCCAGTGGGTGTTCTGTAGTTTAAAAGTTTGAGGGCATCTTT
TCCATCTCTAGGTAAATTAAGCAACTCAATATAAAGCTTAGCAAGCATAGTTTCTTTAATTCCATAGGCC
ATTCTCTCTCTTTCTAGCTGAGGAAGAATTAGTCTCATTGCTGGATAAAAAGAGTCTGTGACATCTTTGT
GGTTCTTATGAAGAGCATCATGAAATTTTCTCCAAGAATCTAAAAATTCCCTGAAGTGTCTGATTTTTTC
TGCACGTCCTTTACTTTTCTGTATTCGTTCTAAAGTTGAACACAAATCTGCAAAAGGAACGTGAGATGCA
ACAGTTTGTGAAGTTTGTGAGGCAGCCATCAAAGCGGTGATGAATCTTCTCGTTTAACTAGTAAAGCAAA
AAGAGAATAACTTTAAGTAAAAGATAAGATTCAACTAAATATTTAATGTAAAGATCTTACAAAGATCACT
GAGATCATAATAAATGTTTATTAATGTTTACTAAAAAAAAGATCAATGCTCTAAATGATGTATCTTTTCA
ACCTCTACATTTAATAACTGTAGGTCAGGCGGAATGGCACTTCCTTATTCCAGATGCGTGCGGATTATGC
ATGACTGGCCGTCGTTTTACAACGTCGTGACTGGGAAAACCCTGGCGCTTGTGGTGGATCACAGTTATTG
GAGACTTCCTTGGCCGTACGATGGGTTTTGTTTCAGGTATCTGGCACTTTTCGGGGAAATGTGCGCGGAA
CCCCTATTTGTTTATTTTTCTAAATACATTCAAATATGTATCCGCTCATGAGACAATAACCCTGATAAAT
GCTTCAATAATATTGAAAAAGGAAGAGTATGAGTATTCAACATTTCCGTGTCGCCCTTATTCCCTTTTTT
GCGGCATTTTGCCTTCCTGTTTTTGCTCACCCAGAAACGCTGGTGAAAGTAAAAGATGCTGAAGATCAGT
TGGGTGCACGAGTGGGTTACATCGAACTGGATCTCAACAGCGGTAAGATCCTTGAGAGTTTTCGCCCCGA
AGAACGTTTTCCAATGATGAGCACTTTTAAAGTTCTGCTATGTGGCGCGGTATTATCCCGTATTGACGCC
GGGCAAGAGCAACTCGGTCGCCGCATACACTATTCTCAGAATGACTTGGTTGAGTACTCACCAGTCACAG
AAAAGCATCTTACGGATGGCATGACAGTAAGAGAATTATGCAGTGCTGCCATAACCATGAGTGATAACAC
TGCGGCCAACTTACTTCTGACAACGATCGGAGGACCGAAGGAGCTAACCGCTTTTTTGCACAACATGGGG
GATCATGTAACTCGCCTTGATCGTTGGGAACCGGAGCTGAATGAAGCCATACCAAACGACGAGCGTGACA
CCACGATGCCTGTAGCAATGGCAACAACGTTGCGCAAACTATTAACTGGCGAACTACTTACTCTAGCTTC
CCGGCAACAATTAATAGACTGGATGGAGGCGGATAAAGTTGCAGGACCACTTCTGCGCTCGGCCCTTCCG
GCTGGCTGGTTTATTGCTGATAAATCTGGAGCCGGTGAGCGTGGCTCTCGCGGTATCATTGCAGCACTGG
GGCCAGATGGTAAGCCCTCCCGTATCGTAGTTATCTACACGACGGGGAGTCAGGCAACTATGGATGAACG
AAATAGACAGATCGCTGAGATAGGTGCCTCACTGATTAAGCATTGGTAACTGTCAGACCAAGTTTACTCA
TATATACTTTAGATTGATTTAAAACTTCATTTTTAATTTAAAAGGATCTAGGTGAAGATCCTTGAATTGC
CATTATCAACAAGTTTGTACAAAAAAGCAGGCTCCGAATTGGTATCACGAGGACGATTTGAAGCCCCCTA
CCCATTTACGCTGACTTGACGGGACGGCGGCTTTGTTGAATAGAGCGTCAGACCCCGTAGAAAAGATCAA
AGGATCTTCTTGAGATCCTTTTTTTCTGCGCGTAATCTGCTGCTTGCAAACAAAAAAACCACCGCTACCA
GCGGTGGTTTGTTTGCCGGATCAAGAGCTACCAACTCTTTTTCCGAAGGTAACTGGCTTCAGCAGAGCGC
AGATACCAAATACTGTTCTTCTAGTGTAGCCGTAGTTAGGCCACCACTTCAAGAACTCTGTAGCACCGCC
TACATACCTCGCTCTGCTAATCCTGTTACCAGTGGCTGCTGCCAGTGGCGATAAGTCGTGTCTTACCGGG
TTGGACTCAAGACGATAGTTACCGGATAAGGCGCAGCGGTCGGGCTGAACGGGGGGTTCGTGCACACAGC
CCAGCTTGGAGCGAACGACCTACACCGAACTGAGATACCTACAGCGTGAGCTATGAGAAAGCGCCACGCT
TCCCGAAGGGAGAAAGGCGGACAGGTATCCGGTAAGCGGCAGGGTCGGAACAGGAGAGCGCACGAGGGAG
CTTCCAGGGGGAAACGCCTGGTATCTTTATAGTCCTGTCGGGTTTCGCCACCTCTGACTTGAGCGTCGAT
TTTTGTGATGCTCGTCAGGGGGGCGGAGCCTATGGAAAAACGCCAGCAACGCGGCCTTTTTACGGTTCCT
GGCCTTTTGCTGGCCTTTTGCTCACATGTTCTTTCCAGCGACATATGCCATACGCCGAACTGAACTCCAC
CTAATGTCTTGGAGATTGTCGGATAGCGCGGAATAGGATTGTGCCCTCTGAGCGGATAACAATTTCACAC
AGGAAACAGCTATGACCATGACACATGCATCCACCATCGCAGACTTATCATCACTGAGCCTCCACCTAGC
CTTTACAAGGTTCAATGTATACTTCTGGCTTCTCTGTTCCACATAAAATGCTGCTTGGTGGAGCTTTTCT
ATGAAAAGGCTTCCAATACTTGGCCAATTTCAAACCCAGATCATACAGTTCTTTCATGGTGCAGCCAGAC
CCAACACGAGAGAGAGTATGAAACACAGATGGCTTCTCACCAGGAGGGGGCTTCTCTGCTACTGCACACA
GAAAATGAGACATCATTCCACCCCGTGATCCTTTACCCCAATATCCTCCAACAATTAAAATGTCCAATTC
ATCCATTAGTCCACTGACATACTCTGGTTTAATTTTTAACCACCCTTCACCTCTTTTGTCTGGCTTGTAG
ATGGATAGAGGTTGTTTTACCATAATTCCCTCTTCTCTTTTATCTATTGCTTCATTCAATGCATCAATTA
CTTCATTCTTAGTATGAGCTTGTGTTTTCTGCACTATTTCTATTCTACCTGGAATTGGTGTAAAAATACT
ACTAAGAATCTCATACCTCTTTCTCAGAGTCTCATGCCCTAGCTTTTTATTATTAACCATCAATACATCA
AAAACACAATAACAAGTTTGCAGATCAGAATCCTCTACCATTCTTTTAATATCAAACTTAGTTCCCTTTT
GCATGAAAGTTTGTGTATTAGGATTATAGGCCATCATCTCACCATCAAGAATACAGATTTGTATATCTGC
TTTGAATGCATTATGAATGAATGGGGTAAGAGAACCTTCAGTAGGAGAAGCACCAAACTGATCAGTGTAG
TTATATCCATTTCGAGAGAAGTATTTATATACATCTCCATCTTTGTGCATTTGCATACGTTCACCATCTA
GCTTGGTTTCTATGTAGAAACTCTGATGTTTCATATCCTTCTCAATGTGCTCAATATCTGCAATAGCAGC
TAGCATTGGTTTAAATGCAGAAAATAAAGTGATAGAAATATCACTGAGTCCTACAGAAGGATCATGCAGT
TGCCTACAGACTTTTTCCAGATGTCGACTGATCATAATCAGCCATACCACATTTGTAGAGGTTTTACTTG
CTTTAAAAAACCTCCCACACCTCCCCCTGAACCTGAAACATAAAATGAATGCAATTGTTGTTGTTAACTT
GTTTATTGCAGCTTATAATGGTTACAAATAAAGCAATAGCATCACAAATTTCACAAATAAAGCATTTTTT
TCACTGCATTCTAGTTGTGGTTTGTCCAAACTCATCAATGTATCTTATCATGTCTGGATCCCTCGAGCTA
TTCCTTTGCCCTCGGACGAGTGCTGGGGCGTCGGTTTCCACTATCGGCGAGTACTTCTACACAGCCATCG
GTCCAGACGGCCGCGCTTCTGCGGGCGATTTGTGTACGCCCGACAGTCCCGGCTCCGGATCGGACGATTG
CGTCGCATCGACCCTGCGCCCAAGCTGCATCATCGAAATTGCCGTCAACCAAGCTCTGATAGAGTTGGTC
AAGACCAATGCGGAGCATATACGCCCGGAGCCGCGGCGATCCTGCAAGCTCCGGATGCCTCCGCTCGAAG
TAGCGCGTCTGCTGCTCCATACAAGCCAACCACGGCCTCCAGAAGAAGATGTTGGCGACCTCGTATTGGG
AATCCCCGAACATCGCCTCGCTCCAGTCAATGACCGCTGTTATGCGGCCATTGTCCGTCAGGACATTGTT
GGAGCCGAAATCCGCGTGCACGAGGTGCCGGACTTCGGGGCAGTCCTCGGCCCAA
Features (pLannotate 1.2.2; 10 found; start..end, strand, type, name):
    633..1289    -  CDS            LIG4 (fragment): DNLI4_HUMAN - Experimental evidence at protein level: Swiss-Prot protein existence level 1. Efficiently joins single-strand breaks in a double-stranded polydeoxynucleotide in an ATP-dependent reaction. Involved in DNA non- homologous end joining (NHEJ) required for double-strand break repair and V(D)J recombination. The LIG4-XRCC4 complex is responsible for the NHEJ ligation step, and XRCC4 enhances the joining activity of LIG4. Binding of the LIG4-XRCC4 complex to DNA ends is dependent on the assembly of the DNA-dependent protein kinase complex DNA-PK to these DNA ends. From Homo sapiens (Hum
   1544..1587    +  CDS            lacZα (fragment): LacZα fragment of β-galactosidase; lacZ fragment
   1674..1778    +  promoter       AmpR promoter: bla
   1779..2639    +  CDS            AmpR: β-lactamase; bla; confers resistance to ampicillin, carbenicillin, and related antibiotics
   2739..2763    +  protein_bind   attB1: mutant version of attB; recombination site for the Gateway® BP reaction BP Clonase™
   2880..3468    +  rep_origin     ori: high-copy-number ColE1/pMB1/pBR322/pUC origin of replication
   3715..4710    -  CDS            LIG4 (fragment): DNLI4_HUMAN - Experimental evidence at protein level: Swiss-Prot protein existence level 1. Efficiently joins single-strand breaks in a double-stranded polydeoxynucleotide in an ATP-dependent reaction. Involved in DNA non- homologous end joining (NHEJ) required for double-strand break repair and V(D)J recombination. The LIG4-XRCC4 complex is responsible for the NHEJ ligation step, and XRCC4 enhances the joining activity of LIG4. Binding of the LIG4-XRCC4 complex to DNA ends is dependent on the assembly of the DNA-dependent protein kinase complex DNA-PK to these DNA ends. From Homo sapiens (Hum
   4719..4803    +  CDS            large T antigen (fragment): large T antigen from SV40 (simian virus 40)
   4826..4960    +  polyA_signal   SV40 poly(A) signal: SV40 polyadenylation signal
   4968..545     -  CDS            HygR (across the origin): aminoglycoside phosphotransferase from E. coli; aph(4)-Ia; confers resistance to hygromycin
