[The description below was written by a language model from this plasmid's Addgene catalogue record and pLannotate feature annotations shown in this document.]
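Description:
LIG4 HAL-T2A-HYG-SV40pA-HAR is a 5,445 bp homology-directed repair donor plasmid built on the synthetic pTwist Amp High Copy backbone and classed as a CRISPR vector. It is propagated in E. coli through a high-copy ColE1/pUC-type origin and selected with ampicillin via the bla (AmpR) gene and its own promoter. The annotation also picks up a short lacZα remnant and an attB1-like site in the backbone, which appear to be incidental.

The roughly 3.2 kb insert consists of a promoterless selection cassette flanked by left and right homology arms taken from the human LIG4 gene. These arms are annotated as two fragments of the DNA ligase 4 coding sequence, the enzyme that carries out the ligation step of non-homologous end joining. Between them lie the hygromycin phosphotransferase gene (HygR, spanning the numbering origin of the circular record) and an SV40 polyadenylation signal, with a small piece of SV40 large T antigen sequence that commonly accompanies that terminator. The T2A peptide named in the construct title is not separately annotated in the feature table. The arms and HygR all read on the minus strand of the record, consistent with a single in-frame unit.

The record lists no promoter for the cassette, so hygromycin resistance should arise only after integration into LIG4. The endogenous promoter would then drive a transcript in which T2A separates the truncated LIG4 product from HygR, and the SV40 poly(A) ends the message. This is the hygromycin B SelectRepair knockout strategy, in which selectable repair disrupts LIG4 without leaving a premature termination codon. The nuclease and guide RNA are not part of this plasmid.
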