Addgene plasmid #225358: LIG4 HAL-T2A-HYG-SV40pA-HAR
Purpose: This plasmid serves as a template for homologous DNA recombination at the LIG4 gene to knock out the DNA ligase 4 protein using the hygromycin B SelectRepair knockout approach.
Depositing lab: Sujatha Jagannathan. Depositing organization: University of Colorado Denver and Anschutz Medical Campus. Publication: SelectRepair Knockout: Efficient PTC-Free Gene Knockout Through Selectable Homology-Directed DNA Repair. Cortazar MA, Jagannathan S. Methods Mol Biol. 2025;2863:397-417. doi: 10.1007/978-1-0716-4176-7_23. PubMed 39535722.
Backbone
  Vector backbone: pTwist Amp High Copy
  Backbone manufacturer: Twist Bioscience
  Backbone size w/o insert (bp): 2221
  Total vector size (bp): 5445
  Vector type: CRISPR
  Selectable markers: Hygromycin
Growth in bacteria
  Bacterial resistance: Ampicillin, 100 μg/mL
  Growth temperature: 37°C
  Growth strain: DH5alpha
  Copy number: High Copy
Gene/Insert
  Gene/Insert name: T2A-HYG-SV40pA
  Species: H. sapiens (human)
  Insert size (bp): 3224
  Cloning method: Other
  Sequencing primers: 5′ M13 fwd; 3′ M13 rev
Resource information
  A portion of this plasmid was derived from a plasmid made by: Insert designed by the Jagannathan lab. Plasmid synthesized and received from Twist Bioscience.
Terms and licenses: Academic/Nonprofit Terms; Industry Terms: Not Available to Industry
How to cite: LIG4 HAL-T2A-HYG-SV40pA-HAR was a gift from Sujatha Jagannathan (Addgene plasmid # 225358 ; http://n2t.net/addgene:225358 ; RRID:Addgene_225358)
